>Addgene plasmid #246002 | pBOB-HA-Gna14 | addgene full sequence | sequence record 488708 | Addgene NGS Result
GACGGATCGGGAGATCTCCCGATCCCCTATGGTGCACTCTCAGTACAATCTGCTCTGATGCCGCATAGTT
AAGCCAGTATCTGCTCCCTGCTTGTGTGTTGGAGGTCGCTGAGTAGTGCGCGAGCAAAATTTAAGCTACA
ACAAGGCAAGGCTTGACCGACAATTGCATGAAGAATCTGCTTAGGGTTAGGCGTTTTGCGCTGCTTCGCG
ATGTACGGGCCAGATATACGCGTTGACATTGATTATTGACTAGTTATTAATAGTAATCAATTACGGGGTC
ATTAGTTCATAGCCCATATATGGAGTTCCGCGTTACATAACTTACGGTAAATGGCCCGCCTGGCTGACCG
CCCAACGACCCCCGCCCATTGACGTCAATAATGACGTATGTTCCCATAGTAACGCCAATAGGGACTTTCC
ATTGACGTCAATGGGTGGAGTATTTACGGTAAACTGCCCACTTGGCAGTACATCAAGTGTATCATATGCC
AAGTACGCCCCCTATTGACGTCAATGACGGTAAATGGCCCGCCTGGCATTATGCCCAGTACATGACCTTA
TGGGACTTTCCTACTTGGCAGTACATCTACGTATTAGTCATCGCTATTACCATGGTGATGCGGTTTTGGC
AGTACATCAATGGGCGTGGATAGCGGTTTGACTCACGGGGATTTCCAAGTCTCCACCCCATTGACGTCAA
TGGGAGTTTGTTTTGGCACCAAAATCAACGGGACTTTCCAAAATGTCGTAACAACTCCGCCCCATTGACG
CAAATGGGCGGTAGGCGTGTACGGTGGGAGGTCTATATAAGCAGCGCGTTTTGCCTGTACTGGGTCTCTC
TGGTTAGACCAGATCTGAGCCTGGGAGCTCTCTGGCTAACTAGGGAACCCACTGCTTAAGCCTCAATAAA
GCTTGCCTTGAGTGCTTCAAGTAGTGTGTGCCCGTCTGTTGTGTGACTCTGGTAACTAGAGATCCCTCAG
ACCCTTTTAGTCAGTGTGGAAAATCTCTAGCAGTGGCGCCCGAACAGGGACTTGAAAGCGAAAGGGAAAC
CAGAGGAGCTCTCTCGACGCAGGACTCGGCTTGCTGAAGCGCGCACGGCAAGAGGCGAGGGGCGGCGACT
GGTGAGTACGCCAAAAATTTTGACTAGCGGAGGCTAGAAGGAGAGAGATGGGTGCGAGAGCGTCAGTATT
AAGCGGGGGAGAATTAGATCGCGATGGGAAAAAATTCGGTTAAGGCCAGGGGGAAAGAAAAAATATAAAT
TAAAACATATAGTATGGGCAAGCAGGGAGCTAGAACGATTCGCAGTTAATCCTGGCCTGTTAGAAACATC
AGAAGGCTGTAGACAAATACTGGGACAGCTACAACCATCCCTTCAGACAGGATCAGAAGAACTTAGATCA
TTATATAATACAGTAGCAACCCTCTATTGTGTGCATCAAAGGATAGAGATAAAAGACACCAAGGAAGCTT
TAGACAAGATAGAGGAAGAGCAAAACAAAAGTAAGACCACCGCACAGCAAGCGGCCGCTGATCTTCAGAC
CTGGAGGAGGAGATATGAGGGACAATTGGAGAAGTGAATTATATAAATATAAAGTAGTAAAAATTGAACC
ATTAGGAGTAGCACCCACCAAGGCAAAGAGAAGAGTGGTGCAGAGAGAAAAAAGAGCAGTGGGAATAGGA
GCTTTGTTCCTTGGGTTCTTGGGAGCAGCAGGAAGCACTATGGGCGCAGCGTCAATGACGCTGACGGTAC
AGGCCAGACAATTATTGTCTGGTATAGTGCAGCAGCAGAACAATTTGCTGAGGGCTATTGAGGCGCAACA
GCATCTGTTGCAACTCACAGTCTGGGGCATCAAGCAGCTCCAGGCAAGAATCCTGGCTGTGGAAAGATAC
CTAAAGGATCAACAGCTCCTGGGGATTTGGGGTTGCTCTGGAAAACTCATTTGCACCACTGCTGTGCCTT
GGAATGCTAGTTGGAGTAATAAATCTCTGGAACAGATTTGGAATCACACGACCTGGATGGAGTGGGACAG
AGAAATTAACAATTACACAAGCTTAATACACTCCTTAATTGAAGAATCGCAAAACCAGCAAGAAAAGAAT
GAACAAGAATTATTGGAATTAGATAAATGGGCAAGTTTGTGGAATTGGTTTAACATAACAAATTGGCTGT
GGTATATAAAATTATTCATAATGATAGTAGGAGGCTTGGTAGGTTTAAGAATAGTTTTTGCTGTACTTTC
TATAGTGAATAGAGTTAGGCAGGGATATTCACCATTATCGTTTCAGACCCACCTCCCAACCCCGAGGGGA
CCCGACAGGCCCGAAGGAATAGAAGAAGAAGGTGGAGAGAGAGACAGAGACAGATCCATTCGATTAGTGA
ACGGATCAACTTTTAAAAGAAAAGGGGGGATTGGGGGGTACAGTGCAGGGGAAAGAATAGTAGACATAAT
AGCAACAGACATACAAACTAAAGAATTACAAAAACAAATTACAAAATTCAAAATTTTATCGATAAGCTTG
GGAGTTCCGCGTTACATAACTTACGGTAAATGGCCCGCCTGGCTGACCGCCCAACGACCCCCGCCCATTG
ACGTCAATAATGACGTATGTTCCCATAGTAACGCCAATAGGGACTTTCCATTGACGTCAATGGGTGGAGT
ATTTACGGTAAACTGCCCACTTGGCAGTACATCAAGTGTATCATATGCCAAGTACGCCCCCTATTGACGT
CAATGACGGTAAATGGCCCGCCTGGCATTATGCCCAGTACATGACCTTATGGGACTTTCCTACTTGGCAG
TACATCTACGTATTAGTCATCGCTATTACCATGGTGATGCGGTTTTGGCAGTACATCAATGGGCGTGGAT
AGCGGTTTGACTCACGGGGATTTCCAAGTCTCCACCCCATTGACGTCAATGGGAGTTTGTTTTGGCACCA
AAATCAACGGGACTTTCCAAAATGTCGTAACAACTCCGCCCCATTGACGCAAATGGGCGGTAGGCGTGTA
CGGTGGGAGGTCTATATAAGCAGAGCTCGTTTAGTGAACCGTCAGATCGCCTGGAGACGCCATCCACGCT
GTTTTGACCTCCATAGAAGACACCGACTGAGCTCCTTAAGGTTAACTCTAGAGCCACCATGTACCCATAC
GATGTTCCAGATTACGCTTCTAGAGAATTCGGATCCATGGCCGGCTGCTGCTGTTTGTCTGCGGAGGAGA
AAGAGTCTCAGCGCATCAGCGCGGAGATCGAGCGGCAGCTTCGCCGCGACAAGAAGGACGCGCGCCGGGA
GCTCAAGCTGCTGTTGCTGGGAACCGGTGAGAGTGGGAAAAGCACCTTTATCAAGCAGATGAGGATAATC
CATGGGTCTGGCTACAGTGATGAAGATAGAAAGGGCTTCACGAAGCTGGTTTACCAAAACATATTCACGG
CCATGCAAGCCATGATCAGAGCAATGGATACCCTGAGGATACAATACATGTGTGAGCAGAATAAGGAAAA
TGCCCAGATCATCAGGGAAGTGGAAGTAGACAAGGTCACTGCACTCTCTAGAGACCAGGTGGCAGCCATC
AAGCAGCTGTGGCTGGATCCCGGAATCCAGGAGTGTTACGACAGGAGGAGGGAGTACCAGCTGTCAGACT
CTGCCAAATATTACCTGACGGACATTGAGCGTATCGCCATGCCCTCTTTCGTGCCAACACAACAGGATGT
GCTTCGTGTTAGAGTGCCCACCACTGGCATCATAGAATATCCATTCGACCTGGAAAACATCATCTTCCGA
ATGGTGGATGTTGGTGGCCAGCGATCTGAACGACGGAAATGGATTCACTGCTTTGAGAGTGTCACCTCCA
TCATTTTCTTGGTTGCTCTGAGTGAATATGACCAGGTTCTGGCTGAGTGTGACAATGAGAACCGCATGGA
GGAGAGCAAAGCCCTGTTTAGAACCATCATCACCTACCCCTGGTTTCTGAACTCCTCCGTGATTCTGTTC
TTAAACAAGAAGGATCTTCTAGAGGAGAAAATCATGTACTCTCATCTAATTAGCTACTTCCCAGAGTACA
CAGGACCAAAGCAAGATGTCAAAGCGGCCAGGGACTTTATCCTGAAGCTGTATCAAGACCAGAATCCTGA
CAAAGAGAAGGTTATCTATTCTCACTTCACTTGTGCTACAGACACCGAGAATATCCGCTTTGTGTTTGCT
GCTGTCAAAGACACAATCCTACAGCTAAACCTACGGGAGTTCAACTTGGTGTAACTCGAGCCATGGAAGC
TTGATATCTAACTGACTGAACCGGTGGTACCGAGGAATTAATTCGCTGTCTGCGAGGGCCAGCTGTTGGG
GTGAGTACTCCCTCTCAAAAGCGGGCATGACTTCTGCGCTAAGATTGTCAGTTTCCAAAAACGAGGAGGA
TTTGATATTCACCTGGCCCGCGGTGATGCCTTTGAGGGTGGCCGCGTCCATCTGGTCAGAAAAGACAATC
TTTTTGTTGTCAAGCTTGAGGTGTGGCAGGCTTGAGATCTGGCCATACACTTGAGTGACAATGACATCCA
CTTTGCCTTTCTCTCCACAGGTGTCCACTCCCAGGTCCAACTGCAGGTCGAGCATGCATCTAGGGCGGCC
AATTCCGCCGATCCTGGAAAAACATGGAGCAATCACAAGTAGCAATACAGCAGCTACCAATGCTGATTGT
GCCTGGCTAGAAGCACAAGAGGAGGAGGAGGTGGGTTTTCCAGTCACACCTCAGACAATCAACCTCTGGA
TTACAAAATTTGTGAAAGATTGACTGGTATTCTTAACTATGTTGCTCCTTTTACGCTATGTGGATACGCT
GCTTTAATGCCTTTGTATCATGCTATTGCTTCCCGTATGGCTTTCATTTTCTCCTCCTTGTATAAATCCT
GGTTGCTGTCTCTTTATGAGGAGTTGTGGCCCGTTGTCAGGCAACGTGGCGTGGTGTGCACTGTGTTTGC
TGACGCAACCCCCACTGGTTGGGGCATTGCCACCACCTGTCAGCTCCTTTCCGGGACTTTCGCTTTCCCC
CTCCCTATTGCCACGGCGGAACTCATCGCCGCCTGCCTTGCCCGCTGCTGGACAGGGGCTCGGCTGTTGG
GCACTGACAATTCCGTGGTGTTGTCGGGGAAGCTGACGTCCTTTCCATGGCTGCTCGCCTGTGTTGCCAC
CTGGATTCTGCGCGGGACGTCCTTCTGCTACGTCCCTTCGGCCCTCAATCCAGCGGACCTTCCTTCCCGC
GGCCTGCTGCCGGCTCTGCGGCCTCTTCCGCGTCTTCGCCTTCGCCCTCAGACGAGTCGGATCTCCCTTT
GGGCCGCCTCCCCGCCTGGAATTCGAGCTCGGTACCTTTAAGACCAATGACTTACAAGGCAGCTGTAGAT
CTTAGCCACTTTTTAAAAGAAAAGGGGGGACTGGAAGGGCTAATTCACTCCCAACGAAGACAAGATATCC
TTGATCTGTGGATCTACCACACACAAGGCTACTTCCCTGATTGGCAGAACTACACACCAGGGCCAGGGAT
CAGATATCCACTGACCTTTGGATGGTGCTACAAGCTAGTACCAGTTGAGCAAGAGAAGGTAGAAGAAGCC
AATGAAGGAGAGAACACCCGCTTGTTACACCCTGTGAGCCTGCATGGGATGGATGACCCGGAGAGAGAAG
TATTAGAGTGGAGGTTTGACAGCCGCCTAGCATTTCATCACATGGCCCGAGAGCTGCATCCGGACTGTAC
TGGGTCTCTCTGGTTAGACCAGATCTGAGCCTGGGAGCTCTCTGGCTAACTAGGGAACCCACTGCTTAAG
CCTCAATAAAGCTTGCCTTGAGTGCTTCAAGTAGTGTGTGCCCGTCTGTTGTGTGACTCTGGTAACTAGA
GATCCCTCAGACCCTTTTAGTCAGTGTGGAAAATCTCTAGCAGGGCCGCTTTAAACCCGCTGATCAGCCT
CGACTGTGCCTTCTAGTTGCCAGCCATCTGTTGTTTGCCCCTCCCCCGTGCCTTCCTTGACCCTGGAAGG
TGCCACTCCCACTGTCCTTTCCTAATAAAATGAGGAAATTGCATCGCATTGTCTGAGTAGGTGTCATTCT
ATTCTGGGGGGTGGGGTGGGGCAGGACAGCAAGGGGGAGGATTGGGAAGACAATAGCAGGCATGCTGGGG
ATGCGGTGGGCTCTATGGCTTCTGAGGCGGAAAGAACCAGCTGGGGCTCTAGGGGGTATCCCC
[124 nt withheld, positions 6224-6347]
C
[91 nt withheld, positions 6349-6439]
A
[49 nt withheld, positions 6441-6489]
CCTTTGACGTTGGAGTCCACGTTCTTT
[37 nt withheld, positions 6517-6553]
ACCCTATCTCGGTCTATTCTTTTGATTTATAAGGGATTTTGCCGATTTCGGCCTATTGGTTAAAAAATGA
GCTGATTTAACAAAAATTTAACGCGAATTAATTCTGTGGAATGTGTGTCAGTTAGGGTGTGGAAAGTCCC
CAGGCTCCCCAGCAGGCAGAAGTATGCAAAGCATGCATCTCAATTAGTCAGCAACCAGGTGTGGAAAGTC
CCCAGGCTCCCCAGCAGGCAGAAGTATGCAAAGCATGCATCTCAATTAGTCAGCAACCATAGTCCCGCCC
CTAACTCCGCCCATCCCGCCCCTAACTCCGCCCAGTTCCGCCCATTCTCCGCCCCATGGCTGACTAATTT
TTTTTATTTATGCAGAGGCCGAGGCCGCCTCTGCCTCTGAGCTATTCCAGAAGTAGTGAGGAGGCTTTTT
TGGAGGCCTAGGCTTTTGCAAAAAGCTCCCGGGAGCTTGTATATCCATTTTCGGATCTGATCAGCACGTG
TTGACAATTAATCATCGGCATAGTATATCGGCATAGTATAATACGACAAGGTGAGGAACTAAACCATGGC
CAAGTTGACCAGTGCCGTTCCGGTGCTCACCGCGCGCGACGTCGCCGGAGCGGTCGAGTTCTGGACCGAC
CGGCTCGGGTTCTCCCGGGACTTCGTGGAGGACGACTTCGCCGGTGTGGTCCGGGACGACGTGACCCTGT
TCATCAGCGCGGTCCAGGACCAGGTGGTGCCGGACAACACCCTGGCCTGGGTGTGGGTGCGCGGCCTGGA
CGAGCTGTACGCCGAGTGGTCGGAGGTCGTGTCCACGAACTTCCGGGACGCCTCCGGGCCGGCCATGACC
GAGATCGGCGAGCAGCCGTGGGGGCGGGAGTTCGCCCTGCGCGACCCGGCCGGCAACTGCGTGCACTTCG
TGGCCGAGGAGCAGGACTGACACGTGCTACGAGATTTCGATTCCACCGCCGCCTTCTATGAAAGGTTGGG
CTTCGGAATCGTTTTCCGGGACGCCGGCTGGATGATCCTCCAGCGCGGGGATCTCATGCTGGAGTTCTTC
GCCCACCCCAACTTGTTTATTGCAGCTTATAATGGTTACAAATAAAGCAATAGCATCACAAATTTCACAA
ATAAAGCATTTTTTTCACTGCATTCTAGTTGTGGTTTGTCCAAACTCATCAATGTATCTTATCATGTCTG
TATACCGTCGACCTCTAGCTAGAGCTTGGCGTAATCATGGTCATAGCTGTTTCCTGTGTGAAATTGTTAT
CCGCTCACAATTCCACACAACATACGAGCCGGAAGCATAAAGTGTAAAGCCTGGGGTGCCTAATGAGTGA
GCTAACTCACATTAATTGCGTTGCGCTCACTGCCCGCTTTCCAGTCGGGAAACCTGTCGTGCCAGCTGCA
TTAATGAATCGGCCAACGCGCGGGGAGAGGCGGTTTGCGTATTGGGCGCTCTTCCGCTTCCTCGCTCACT
GACTCGCTGCGCTCGGTCGTTCGGCTGCGGCGAGCGGTATCAGCTCACTCAAAGGCGGTAATACGGTTAT
CCACAGAATCAGGGGATAACGCAGGAAAGAACATGTGAGCAAAAGGCCAGCAAAAGGCCAGGAACCGTAA
AAAGGCCGCGTTGCTGGCGTTTTTCCATAGGCTCCGCCCCCCTGACGAGCATCACAAAAATCGACGCTCA
AGTCAGAGGTGGCGAAACCCGACAGGACTATAAAGATACCAGGCGTTTCCCCCTGGAAGCTCCCTCGTGC
GCTCTCCTGTTCCGACCCTGCCGCTTACCGGATACCTGTCCGCCTTTCTCCCTTCGGGAAGCGTGGCGCT
TTCTCATAGCTCACGCTGTAGGTATCTCAGTTCGGTGTAGGTCGTTCGCTCCAAGCTGGGCTGTGTGCAC
GAACCCCCCGTTCAGCCCGACCGCTGCGCCTTATCCGGTAACTATCGTCTTGAGTCCAACCCGGTAAGAC
ACGACTTATCGCCACTGGCAGCAGCCACTGGTAACAGGATTAGCAGAGCGAGGTATGTAGGCGGTGCTAC
AGAGTTCTTGAAGTGGTGGCCTAACTACGGCTACACTAGAAGAACAGTATTTGGTATCTGCGCTCTGCTG
AAGCCAGTTACCTTCGGAAAAAGAGTTGGTAGCTCTTGATCCGGCAAACAAACCACCGCTGGTAGCGGTG
GTTTTTTTGTTTGCAAGCAGCAGATTACGCGCAGAAAAAAAGGATCTCAAGAAGATCCTTTGATCTTTTC
TACGGGGTCTGACGCTCAGTGGAACGAAAACTCACGTTAAGGGATTTTGGTCATGAGATTATCAAAAAGG
ATCTTCACCTAGATCCTTTTAAATTAAAAATGAAGTTTTAAATCAATCTAAAGTATATATGAGTAAACTT
GGTCTGACAGTTACCAATGCTTAATCAGTGAGGCACCTATCTCAGCGATCTGTCTATTTCGTTCATCCAT
AGTTGCCTGACTCCCCGTCGTGTAGATAACTACGATACGGGAGGGCTTACCATCTGGCCCCAGTGCTGCA
ATGATACCGCGAGACCCACGCTCACCGGCTCCAGATTTATCAGCAATAAACCAGCCAGCCGGAAGGGCCG
AGCGCAGAAGTGGTCCTGCAACTTTATCCGCCTCCATCCAGTCTATTAATTGTTGCCGGGAAGCTAGAGT
AAGTAGTTCGCCAGTTAATAGTTTGCGCAACGTTGTTGCCATTGCTACAGGCATCGTGGTGTCACGCTCG
TCGTTTGGTATGGCTTCATTCAGCTCCGGTTCCCAACGATCAAGGCGAGTTACATGATCCCCCATGTTGT
GCAAAAAAGCGGTTAGCTCCTTCGGTCCTCCGATCGTTGTCAGAAGTAAGTTGGCCGCAGTGTTATCACT
CATGGTTATGGCAGCACTGCATAATTCTCTTACTGTCATGCCATCCGTAAGATGCTTTTCTGTGACTGGT
GAGTACTCAACCAAGTCATTCTGAGAATAGTGTATGCGGCGACCGAGTTGCTCTTGCCCGGCGTCAATAC
GGGATAATACCGCGCCACATAGCAGAACTTTAAAAGTGCTCATCATTGGAAAACGTTCTTCGGGGCGAAA
ACTCTCAAGGATCTTACCGCTGTTGAGATCCAGTTCGATGTAACCCACTCGTGCACCCAACTGATCTTCA
GCATCTTTTACTTTCACCAGCGTTTCTGGGTGAGCAAAAACAGGAAGGCAAAATGCCGCAAAAAAGGGAA
TAAGGGCGACACGGAAATGTTGAATACTCATACTCTTCCTTTTTCAATATTATTGAAGCATTTATCAGGG
TTATTGTCTCATGAGCGGATACATATTTGAATGTATTTAGAAAAATAAACAAATAGGGGTTCCGCGCACA
TTTCCCCGAAAAGTGCCACCTGACGTC
Features (pLannotate 1.2.2; 34 found; start..end, strand, type, name):
     28..80      -  misc_feature   bom (fragment): basis of mobility region from pBR322
    235..614     +  enhancer       CMV enhancer: human cytomegalovirus immediate early enhancer
    615..814     +  promoter       CMV promoter: human cytomegalovirus (CMV) immediate early promoter
    832..1012    +  LTR            5' LTR (truncated): truncated 5' long terminal repeat (LTR) from HIV-1
   1059..1184    +  misc_feature   HIV-1 Ψ: packaging signal of human immunodeficiency virus type 1
   1168..1531    +  CDS            HIV-1 gag (fragment): gag protein from human immunodeficiency virus 1; gag
   1677..1910    +  misc_feature   RRE: The Rev response element (RRE) of HIV-1 allows for Rev-dependent mRNA export from the nucleus to the cytoplasm.
   2287..2387    +  CDS            Rev (fragment): human immunodeficiency virus 1 (HIV-1) Rev protein; rev; enhances nuclear export of unspliced and incompletely spliced viral mRNAs
   2391..2507    +  misc_feature   cPPT/CTS: central polypurine tract and central termination sequence of HIV-1
   2530..2833    +  enhancer       CMV enhancer: human cytomegalovirus immediate early enhancer
   2834..3037    +  promoter       CMV promoter: human cytomegalovirus (CMV) immediate early promoter
   3142..3169    +  CDS            3xHA (fragment): three tandem HA epitope tags
   3187..4251    +  CDS            Gna14: GNA14_MOUSE - Also known as Gna-14. Experimental evidence at protein level: Swiss-Prot protein existence level 1. Guanine nucleotide-binding proteins (G proteins) are involved as modulators or transducers in various transmembrane signaling systems. From Mus musculus (Mouse).
   4341..4570    +  intron         chimeric intron: chimera between introns from adenovirus and immunoglobulin heavy chain genes
   4634..4744    +  CDS            nef (fragment): NEF_HV1Z2 - Experimental evidence at protein level: Swiss-Prot protein existence level 1. Extracellular Nef protein targets CD4(+) T-lymphocytes for apoptosis by interacting with CXCR4 surface receptors. From Human immunodeficiency virus type 1 group M subtype D (isolate Z2/CDC-Z34) (HIV-1).
   4747..5335    +  misc_feature   WPRE: woodchuck hepatitis virus posttranscriptional regulatory element
   5352..5420    +  CDS            nef (fragment): NEF_HV1Z2 - Experimental evidence at protein level: Swiss-Prot protein existence level 1. Extracellular Nef protein targets CD4(+) T-lymphocytes for apoptosis by interacting with CXCR4 surface receptors. From Human immunodeficiency virus type 1 group M subtype D (isolate Z2/CDC-Z34) (HIV-1).
   5422..5734    +  LTR            5' LTR (fragment): 5' long terminal repeat (LTR) from HIV-1
   5742..5922    +  LTR            5' LTR (truncated): truncated 5' long terminal repeat (LTR) from HIV-1
   5954..6178    +  polyA_signal   bGH poly(A) signal: bovine growth hormone polyadenylation signal
   6182..6203    +  promoter       SV40 promoter (fragment): SV40 enhancer and early promoter
   6224..6652    +  rep_origin     f1 ori (sequence partly withheld): f1 bacteriophage origin of replication; arrow indicates direction of (+) strand synthesis
   6666..6995    +  promoter       SV40 promoter: SV40 enhancer and early promoter
   7043..7090    +  promoter       EM7 promoter: synthetic bacterial promoter&nbsp
   7109..7483    +  CDS            BleoR: antibiotic-binding protein; Sh ble from Streptoalloteichus hindustanus; confers resistance to bleomycin, phleomycin, and Zeocin™
   7493..7618    +  CDS            ble (fragment): BLE_KLEPN - Experimental evidence at protein level: Swiss-Prot protein existence level 1. Binding protein with a strong affinity to the bleomycin family of antibiotics. Binds to CL990; an antimitotic-antibiotic compound. From Klebsiella pneumoniae.
   7613..7734    +  polyA_signal   SV40 poly(A) signal: SV40 polyadenylation signal
   7807..7823    -  protein_bind   lac operator: The lac repressor binds to the lac operator to inhibit transcription in E. coli. This inhibition can be relieved by adding lactose or isopropyl-β-D-thiogalactopyranoside (IPTG). lac repressor encoded by lacI
   7831..7861    -  promoter       lac promoter: promoter for the E. coli lac operon
   7876..7897    -  protein_bind   CAP binding site: CAP binding activates transcription in the presence of cAMP. E. coli catabolite activator protein
   7910..8002    -  CDS            lacI (fragment): lac repressor; lacI; The lac repressor binds to the lac operator to inhibit transcription in E. coli. This inhibition can be relieved by adding lactose or isopropyl-β-D-thiogalactopyranoside (IPTG).
   8185..8773    -  rep_origin     ori: high-copy-number ColE1/pMB1/pBR322/pUC origin of replication
   8944..9804    -  CDS            AmpR: β-lactamase; bla; confers resistance to ampicillin, carbenicillin, and related antibiotics
   9805..9909    -  promoter       AmpR promoter: bla
