[The description below was written by a language model from this plasmid's Addgene catalogue record and pLannotate feature annotations shown in this document.]
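Description:
pBOB-HA-Gna14 is a lentiviral transfer and mammalian expression plasmid built on the pBOB backbone, about 9.9 kb according to the full-sequence record. It is designed to produce mouse Gα14 (Gna14) carrying an N-terminal HA epitope tag. In bacteria it is maintained through a high-copy ColE1/pUC-type origin and selected with ampicillin via the β-lactamase gene. An f1 origin is also present. Outside the viral region, an SV40 promoter/EM7 promoter pair drives a bleomycin/Zeocin resistance gene (BleoR) followed by an SV40 polyadenylation signal. Because this cassette lies beyond the 3' LTR, it would not be carried into the packaged viral genome.

The viral genome is transcribed from a CMV enhancer/promoter fused to a truncated HIV-1 5' LTR, which makes genomic RNA production Tat-independent. This is followed by the Ψ packaging signal with a partial gag sequence, the Rev response element for nuclear export of the unspliced RNA, and the cPPT/CTS element that aids nuclear import of the reverse-transcribed genome. An internal CMV enhancer/promoter then drives the payload. This consists of a short HA tag sequence (annotated as a fragment of a 3xHA feature) followed by the roughly 1.07 kb Gna14 coding sequence, cloned between retained BamHI and XhoI sites. Downstream lie a chimeric intron annotation, a WPRE to enhance transcript stability and expression, the 3' LTR region, and a bGH polyadenylation signal.

The construct can be transfected directly for transient expression or packaged into lentivirus for stable expression in mammalian cells. The HA tag allows detection or immunoprecipitation of this G protein α subunit in signalling studies.
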