Addgene plasmid #246002: pBOB-HA-Gna14
Purpose: Express HA N-terminal tagged mouse Galpha14 transiently via transfection or stably via lentivirus-mediated infection in mammalian cells.
Depositing lab: Zhao Zhang. Depositing organization: University of Texas Southwestern Medical Center. Publication: GPR45 modulates Galpha(s) at primary cilia of the paraventricular hypothalamus to control food intake. Xun Y, Jiang Y, Xu B, Tang M, Ludwig S, Nakamura K, Mukhopadhyay S, Liu C, Beutler B, Zhang Z. Science. 2025 Jun 5;388(6751):eadp3989. doi: 10.1126/science.adp3989. Epub 2025 Jun 5. PubMed 40472089.
Backbone
  Vector backbone: pBOB
  Vector type: Mammalian Expression, Lentiviral
Growth in bacteria
  Bacterial resistance: Ampicillin, 100 μg/mL
  Growth temperature: 37°C
  Growth strain: NEB Stable
  Copy number: High Copy
Gene/Insert
  Gene/Insert name: Gna14
  Species: M. musculus (mouse)
  Insert size (bp): 1068
  GenBank ID: NM_008137
  Entrez Gene: Gna14 (a.k.a. Hg1i)
  Tag / fusion protein: HA (N terminal on insert)
  Cloning method: Restriction Enzyme; 5′ cloning site BamHI (not destroyed); 3′ cloning site XhoI (not destroyed)
  Sequencing primers: 5′ AGCTCGTTTAGTGAACCGTCAGATCG; 3′ TACTCACCCCAACAGCTGGC
Terms and licenses: Academic/Nonprofit Terms; Industry Terms: Not Available to Industry
How to cite: pBOB-HA-Gna14 was a gift from Zhao Zhang (Addgene plasmid # 246002 ; http://n2t.net/addgene:246002 ; RRID:Addgene_246002)
